Addgene plasmid #124536: MLRV2: NF-kb-SMAD-DBE-P53-AP1
Purpose: Multiplex luciferase reporter vector, with luciferase reporters for the pathways NFKB, SMAD, FOXO, P53 and AP1
Depositing lab: Koen Venken. Depositing organization: Baylor College of Medicine. Publication: Rapid and Efficient Synthetic Assembly of Multiplex Luciferase Reporter Plasmids for the Simultaneous Monitoring of Up to Six Cellular Signaling Pathways. Sarrion-Perdigones A, Gonzalez Y, Venken KJT. Curr Protoc Mol Biol. 2020 Jun;131(1):e121. doi: 10.1002/cpmb.121. PubMed 32539183.
Backbone
  Vector backbone: Omega Destination-CMV::ELuc:bGH
  Backbone manufacturer: Venken Lab, #124528
  Backbone size w/o insert (bp): 5000
  Total vector size (bp): 13636
  Vector type: Mammalian Expression, Luciferase, Synthetic Biology
Growth in bacteria
  Bacterial resistance: Spectinomycin, 50 μg/mL
  Growth temperature: 37°C
  Growth strain: DH5alpha
  Copy number: High Copy
Gene/Insert 1
  Gene/Insert name: 5 copies of the NF-kb DNA binding motif (alt name: Transcription Blocker + 5 copies of the NF-kb DNA binding motif + miniP+ Red Firefly luciferase)
  Species: H. sapiens (human), Synthetic
  Insert size (bp): 2215
  Cloning method: Restriction Enzyme; 5′ cloning site BsmBI (destroyed during cloning); 3′ cloning site BsmBI (destroyed during cloning)
  Sequencing primers: 5′ ACTCCACCCATTGACGTCAATGG; 3′ agaatggcgccgggcctttc
Gene/Insert 2
  Gene/Insert name: 7xSMAD_RE::FLuc (alt name: Transcription Blocker + 7 copies of the SMAD DNA binding motif + miniP+ Firefly luciferase)
  Species: H. sapiens (human), Synthetic
  Insert size (bp): 2276
  Cloning method: Restriction Enzyme; 5′ cloning site BsmBI (destroyed during cloning); 3′ cloning site BsmBI (destroyed during cloning)
  Sequencing primers: 5′ CAAGAAGCCCGTGGCCAAGATG; 3′ CGGGGTCATAAACCTTGGAAGTCATTG
Gene/Insert 3
  Gene/Insert name: 3xDBE_BE::Renilla (FOXO) (alt name: Transcription Blocker + 3 copies of the DBE DNA binding motif + miniP + Renilla luciferase)
  Species: H. sapiens (human), Synthetic
  Insert size (bp): 1543
  Cloning method: Restriction Enzyme; 5′ cloning site BsmBI (destroyed during cloning); 3′ cloning site BsmBI (destroyed during cloning)
  Sequencing primers: 5′ agggcggaaagatcgccgtg; 3′ CGAAGTCCTCCAAGGTAAACACCATTG
Gene/Insert 4
  Gene/Insert name: 2xP53_RE::NLuc (alt name: Transcription Blocker + 2 copies of the p53 DNA binding motif + miniP + NLuc luciferase)
  Species: H. sapiens (human), Synthetic
  Insert size (bp): 1088
  Cloning method: Restriction Enzyme; 5′ cloning site BsmBI (destroyed during cloning); 3′ cloning site BsmBI (destroyed during cloning)
  Sequencing primers: 5′ GTCCTGAAGAACGAACAGTGAGCTTC; 3′ CTGGGTCGTAGACTTTGGAAGCC
Gene/Insert 5
  Gene/Insert name: 6xAP-1_RE::GrRenilla (alt name: Transcription Blocker + 6 copies of the AP-1 DNA binding motif + miniP + GreenRenilla luciferase)
  Insert size (bp): 1514
  Cloning method: Restriction Enzyme; 5′ cloning site BsmBI (unknown if destroyed); 3′ cloning site BsmBI (unknown if destroyed)
  Sequencing primers: 5′ GAGGCTCTGCGAACGAATACTCG; 3′ ctt ttt acg gtt cct ggc ctt ttg
Terms and licenses: Academic/Nonprofit Terms; Industry Terms: Not Available to Industry
How to cite: MLRV2: NF-kb-SMAD-DBE-P53-AP1 was a gift from Koen Venken (Addgene plasmid # 124536 ; http://n2t.net/addgene:124536 ; RRID:Addgene_124536)
