[The description below was written by a language model from this plasmid's Addgene catalogue record and pLannotate feature annotations shown in this document.]
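Description:
MLRV2: NF-kb-SMAD-DBE-P53-AP1 is a 13.6 kb multiplex luciferase reporter plasmid for mammalian cells. It was built by BsmBI-based (Type IIS) assembly of five pathway-reporter units into an Omega destination backbone that already carries a CMV::ELuc:bGH cassette. It is maintained in E. coli as a high-copy plasmid through a ColE1/pUC-type origin and selected with spectinomycin via aadA. An f1 origin is also present, along with short integron-derived remnants (a Pc promoter fragment and a GmR fragment) upstream of the resistance gene. No mammalian selection marker is annotated.

Each of the five reporter units has the same architecture. A "transcription blocker", made of a synthetic poly(A) signal and the human α2-globin RNA polymerase II pause site, insulates the unit from read-through from its upstream neighbour. It is followed by tandem transcription factor binding motifs, a minimal TATA-box promoter with low basal activity, a distinct luciferase and a bGH poly(A) signal. All five units lie in the same orientation: 5xNF-κB driving red firefly luciferase (matched by the annotation tool to a Luciola luciferase), 7xSMAD driving firefly luciferase (luc+), 3xDBE (FOXO) driving Renilla luciferase, 2xp53 driving NLuc (the Oplophorus-derived enzyme), and 6xAP-1 driving green Renilla luciferase. The response elements themselves are not annotated in the feature table.

On the opposite strand, a CMV enhancer/promoter and a bGH poly(A) flank an unannotated interval that presumably holds the backbone's constitutive ELuc gene. Such a constitutive reporter would typically serve for normalisation, though the record does not say so. Because all reporters sit on one plasmid, the five signalling pathways can be monitored simultaneously in transfected cells.
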