Features (pLannotate 1.2.2; 33 found; start..end, strand, type, name):
    204..252     +  polyA_signal   poly(A) signal: synthetic polyadenylation signal
    266..357     +  misc_feature   pause site: RNA polymerase II transcriptional pause signal from the human α2 globin gene
    480..511     +  promoter       minP: minimal TATA-box promoter with low basal activity
    545..1477    +  CDS            LUCI_RENRE: Experimental evidence at protein level: Swiss-Prot protein existence level 1. Upon binding the substrate, the enzyme catalyzes an oxygenation, producing a very short-lived hydroperoxide that cyclizes into a dioxetanone structure, which collapses, releasing a CO(2) molecule. The spontaneous breakdown of the dioxetanone releases the energy (about 50 kcal/mole) that is necessary to generate the excited state of the coelenteramide product, which is the singlet form of the monoanion. In vivo the product undergoes the process of nonradiative energy transfer to an accessory protein, a green fluoresce
   1485..1709    +  polyA_signal   bGH poly(A) signal: bovine growth hormone polyadenylation signal
   1817..2405    -  rep_origin     ori: high-copy-number ColE1/pMB1/pBR322/pUC origin of replication
   2611..2634    +  promoter       Pc promoter (fragment): intI1 (promoter lies within the coding sequence); class 1 integron promoter
   2810..2866    +  CDS            GmR (fragment): gentamycin acetyltransferase; aacC1; confers resistance to gentamycin
   2873..3661    +  CDS            aadA: S3AD_ECOLX - Experimental evidence at protein level: Swiss-Prot protein existence level 1. Mediates bacterial resistance to the antibiotics streptomycin and spectinomycin. From Escherichia coli.
   3719..4174    +  rep_origin     f1 ori (sequence partly withheld): f1 bacteriophage origin of replication; arrow indicates direction of (+) strand synthesis
   4188..4412    -  polyA_signal   bGH poly(A) signal: bovine growth hormone polyadenylation signal
   6129..6332    -  promoter       CMV promoter: human cytomegalovirus (CMV) immediate early promoter
   6333..6636    -  enhancer       CMV enhancer: human cytomegalovirus immediate early enhancer
   6714..6762    +  polyA_signal   poly(A) signal: synthetic polyadenylation signal
   6776..6867    +  misc_feature   pause site: RNA polymerase II transcriptional pause signal from the human α2 globin gene
   6980..7011    +  promoter       minP: minimal TATA-box promoter with low basal activity
   7045..8688    +  CDS            LUCI_LUCCR: Experimental evidence at protein level: Swiss-Prot protein existence level 1. Produces green light with a wavelength of 544 nm. From Luciola cruciata (Japanese firefly) (Genji firefly).
   8696..8920    +  polyA_signal   bGH poly(A) signal: bovine growth hormone polyadenylation signal
   8933..8981    +  polyA_signal   poly(A) signal: synthetic polyadenylation signal
   8995..9086    +  misc_feature   pause site: RNA polymerase II transcriptional pause signal from the human α2 globin gene
   9247..9278    +  promoter       minP: minimal TATA-box promoter with low basal activity
   9312..10964   +  CDS            luciferase: firefly luciferase; luc+; enhanced luc+ version of the luciferase gene
  10972..11196   +  polyA_signal   bGH poly(A) signal: bovine growth hormone polyadenylation signal
  11209..11257   +  polyA_signal   poly(A) signal: synthetic polyadenylation signal
  11271..11362   +  misc_feature   pause site: RNA polymerase II transcriptional pause signal from the human α2 globin gene
  11510..11541   +  promoter       minP: minimal TATA-box promoter with low basal activity
  11575..12507   +  CDS            LUCI_RENRE: Experimental evidence at protein level: Swiss-Prot protein existence level 1. Upon binding the substrate, the enzyme catalyzes an oxygenation, producing a very short-lived hydroperoxide that cyclizes into a dioxetanone structure, which collapses, releasing a CO(2) molecule. The spontaneous breakdown of the dioxetanone releases the energy (about 50 kcal/mole) that is necessary to generate the excited state of the coelenteramide product, which is the singlet form of the monoanion. In vivo the product undergoes the process of nonradiative energy transfer to an accessory protein, a green fluoresce
  12515..12739   +  polyA_signal   bGH poly(A) signal: bovine growth hormone polyadenylation signal
  12752..12800   +  polyA_signal   poly(A) signal: synthetic polyadenylation signal
  12814..12905   +  misc_feature   pause site: RNA polymerase II transcriptional pause signal from the human α2 globin gene
  13018..13049   +  promoter       minP: minimal TATA-box promoter with low basal activity
  13074..13595   +  CDS            LUCI_OPLGR (fragment): Experimental evidence at protein level: Swiss-Prot protein existence level 1. Catalytic subunit of oplophorus-luciferin 2-monooxygenase. Oxidoreductase that converts coelenterazine (the oplophorus luciferin) to coelenteramide under emission of blue light with a maximum at 454 nm. Is also active with bisdeoxycoelenterazine. From Oplophorus gracilirostris (Luminous shrimp).
  13603..191     +  polyA_signal   bGH poly(A) signal (across the origin): bovine growth hormone polyadenylation signal
>Addgene plasmid #124536 | MLRV2: NF-kb-SMAD-DBE-P53-AP1 | addgene full sequence | sequence record 272178 | Addgene NGS Result
CCCCTCCCCCGTGCCTTCCTTGACCCTGGAAGGTGCCACTCCCACTGTCCTTTCCTAATAAAATGAGGAA
ATTGCATCGCATTGTCTGAGTAGGTGTCATTCTATTCTGGGGGGTGGGGTGGGGCAGGACAGCAAGGGGG
AGGATTGGGAAGACAATAGCAGGCATGCTGGGGATGCGGTGGGCTCTATGGCGCTTGGCGGAGAATAAAA
TATCTTTATTTTCATTACATCTGTGTGTTGGTTTTTTGTGTGAATCGATAGTACTAACATACGCTCTCCA
TCAAAACAAAACGAAACAAAACAAACTAGCAAAATAGGCTGTCCCCAGTGCAAGTGCAGGTGCCAGAACA
TTTCTCTCGCTGCAGACTATGAGTCAAACAGCGTGACTCAAGTTGAGTCAGTTGACTCACTTGAGTCACT
GACTCAGGCATGCTCCCTCGAGGATATCAAATCTGGCCTCGGCGGCCAAGCTTAGACACTAGAGGGTATA
TAATGGAAGCTCGACTTCCAGCTTGGCAATCCGGTACTGTTGGTAAAGCCACCAATGGCTTCCAAAGTCT
ACGACCCAGAACAAAGGAAGAGGATGATTACTGGACCGCAGTGGTGGGCAAGGTGCAAGCAGATGAATGT
ACTCGATAGTTTTATCAATTATTACGACTCCGAAAAACACGCGGAAAATGCTGTCATATTCCTGCACGGG
AACGCCACTAGCAGCTACTTGTGGCGGCACGTAGTCCCCCACATAGAGCCTGTTGCCCGATGTATTATTC
CCGATCTCATTGGAATGGGCAAATCAGGCAAATCTGGGAACGGTTCTTACCGCCTGCTCGATCACTATAA
ATATTTGACCGCTTGGTTTGAGCTGCTTAATCTCCCTAAAAAAATAATATTCGTTGGACACGACTGGGGC
TCAGCTCTGGCGTTCCACTACGCATACGAGCATCAAGACCGAATAAAAGCAATAGTACATATGGAGTCAG
TTGTTGACGTCATAGAGTCATGGATGGGTTGGCCAGATATTGAAGAGGAATTGGCCCTCATCAAGAGTGA
GGAGGGGGAAAAAATGGTCCTGGAAAATAATTTTTTCGTGGAAACCTTGCTCCCGAGTAAAATAATGCGA
AAACTTGAACCCGAAGAGTTTGCTGCTTATTTGGAGCCTTTCAAGGAAAAGGGGGAAGTAAGACGACCAA
CCCTTTCTTGGCCGAGGGAGATACCTCTTGTTAAGGGTGGAAAGCCCGACGTAGTCCAGATAGTCCGAAA
TTACAACGCGTACCTGAGAGCTAGTGATGACCTCCCTAAGTTGTTTATCGAGTCAGACCCTGGGTTCTTC
AGCAACGCAATTGTAGAAGGAGCGAAAAAATTTCCAAATACAGAATTTGTGAAGGTTAAGGGGCTCCACT
TTTTGCAAGAGGACGCCCCCGATGAGATGGGAAAATACATTAAATCTTTCGTAGAGCGCGTCCTTAAGAA
TGAACAGTGAGCTTCTGTGCCTTCTAGTTGCCAGCCATCTGTTGTTTGCCCCTCCCCCGTGCCTTCCTTG
ACCCTGGAAGGTGCCACTCCCACTGTCCTTTCCTAATAAAATGAGGAAATTGCATCGCATTGTCTGAGTA
GGTGTCATTCTATTCTGGGGGGTGGGGTGGGGCAGGACAGCAAGGGGGAGGATTGGGAAGACAATAGCAG
GCATGCTGGGGATGCGGTGGGCTCTATGGCGCTTGACACGGTTATCCACAGAATCAGGGGATAACGCAGG
AAAGAACATGTGAGCAAAAGGCCAGCAAAAGGCCAGGAACCGTAAAAAGGCCGCGTTGCTGGCGTTTTTC
CATAGGCTCCGCCCCCCTGACGAGCATCACAAAAATCGACGCTCAAGTCAGAGGTGGCGAAACCCGACAG
GACTATAAAGATACCAGGCGTTTCCCCCTGGAAGCTCCCTCGTGCGCTCTCCTGTTCCGACCCTGCCGCT
TACCGGATACCTGTCCGCCTTTCTCCCTTCGGGAAGCGTGGCGCTTTCTCATAGCTCACGCTGTAGGTAT
CTCAGTTCGGTGTAGGTCGTTCGCTCCAAGCTGGGCTGTGTGCACGAACCCCCCGTTCAGCCCGACCGCT
GCGCCTTATCCGGTAACTATCGTCTTGAGTCCAACCCGGTAAGACACGACTTATCGCCACTGGCAGCAGC
CACTGGTAACAGGATTAGCAGAGCGAGGTATGTAGGCGGTGCTACAGAGTTCTTGAAGTGGTGGCCTAAC
TACGGCTACACTAGAAGAACAGTATTTGGTATCTGCGCTCTGCTGAAGCCAGTTACCTTCGGAAAAAGAG
TTGGTAGCTCTTGATCCGGCAAACAAACCACCGCTGGTAGCGGTGGTTTTTTTGTTTGCAAGCAGCAGAT
TACGCGCAGAAAAAAAGGATCTCAAGAAGATCCTTTGATCTTTTCTACGGGGTCTGACGCTCAGTGGAAC
GAAAACTCACGTTAAGGGATTTTGGTCATGAGATTATCAAAAAGGATCTTCACCTAGATCCTTTTGTGAC
CAGCCAGGACAGAAATGCCTCGACTTCGCTGCTACCCAAGGTTGCCGGGTGACGCACACCGTGGAAACGG
ATGAAGGCACGAACCCAGTGGACATAAGCCTGTTCGGTTCGTAAGCTGTAATGCAAGTAGCGTATGCGCT
CACGCAACTGGTCCAGAACCTTGACCGAACGCAGCGGTGGTAACGGCGCAGTGGCGGTTTTCATGGCTTG
TTATGACTGTTTTTTTGGGGTACAGTCTATGCCTCGGGCATCCAAGCAGCAAGCGCGTTACGCCGTGGGT
CGATGTTTGATGTTATGGAGCAGCAACGATGTTACGCAGCAGGGCAGTCGCCCTAAAACAAAGTTAAACA
TTATGAGGGAAGCGGTGATCGCCGAAGTATCGACTCAACTATCAGAGGTAGTTGGCGTCATCGAGCGCCA
TCTCGAACCGACGTTGCTGGCCGTACATTTGTACGGCTCCGCAGTGGATGGCGGCCTGAAGCCACACAGT
GATATTGATTTGCTGGTTACGGTGACCGTAAGGCTTGATGAAACAACGCGGCGAGCTTTGATCAACGACC
TTTTGGAAACTTCGGCTTCCCCTGGAGAGAGCGAGATTCTCCGCGCTGTAGAAGTCACCATTGTTGTGCA
CGACGACATCATTCCGTGGCGTTATCCAGCTAAGCGCGAACTGCAATTTGGAGAATGGCAGCGCAATGAC
ATTCTTGCAGGTATCTTCGAGCCAGCCACGATCGACATTGATCTGGCTATCTTGCTGACAAAAGCAAGAG
AACATAGCGTTGCCTTGGTAGGTCCAGCGGCGGAGGAACTCTTTGATCCGGTTCCTGAACAGGATCTATT
TGAGGCGCTAAATGAAACCTTAACGCTATGGAACTCGCCGCCCGACTGGGCTGGCGATGAGCGAAATGTA
GTGCTTACGTTGTCCCGCATTTGGTACAGCGCAGTAACCGGCAAAATCGCGCCGAAGGATGTAGCTGCCG
ACTGGGCAATGGAGCGCCTGCCGGCCCAGTATCAGCCCGTCATACTTGAAGCTAGACAGGCTTATCTTGG
ACAAGAAGAAGATCGTTTGGCCTCGCGCGCAGATCAGTTGGAAGAATTTGTCCACTACGTGAAAGGCGAG
ATCACCAAGGTAGTCGGCAAATAATCACTAGACCAATGTTACACATATATACTTTAGATTGATTTAAAAC
TTCATGT
[125 nt withheld, positions 3718-3842]
C
[91 nt withheld, positions 3844-3934]
AGGGTGATGGTTCACGTAGTGGGCCAGCGCCCTGATAGACGGTTTTTCGCCCTTTGACGTTGGAGTCCAC
GTTCTTT
[37 nt withheld, positions 4012-4048]
ACCCTATCTCGGTCTATTCTTTTGATTTATAAGGGATTTTGCCGATTTCGGCCTATTGGTTAAAAAATGA
GCTGATTTAACAAAAATTTAACGCGAATTTTAACAAAATATTAACGCTTACAATTTTAACGGATCAGCGC
CATAGAGCCCACCGCATCCCCAGCATGCCTGCTATTGTCTTCCCAATCCTCCCCCTTGCTGTCCTGCCCC
ACCCCACCCCCCAGAATAGAATGACACCTACTCAGACAATGCGATGCAATTTCCTCATTTTATTAGGAAA
GGACAGTGGGAGTGGCACCTTCCAGGGTCAAGGAAGGCACGGGGGAGGGGCAAACAACAGATGGCTGGCA
ACTAGAAGGCACAGAAGCTCAAGCCGCCAGGGCATAGTTCTCATCGTTGGCGGCGGATGTCTTGTACATA
GATCCACCACCCGCCTTCTCCATAAGTGCTTCTCGGAGTTCCTTTCGGCTGATTTTGCCCGTGACGTTCC
TCGGAATAGAGTCAACGAATCTGACACCCCCTCGAAGATACTTGCTGTGGCTAACTCTTTGTGCAAGGAA
ATCATATACTTCTTTAGCCGTCAGTTGGGCCCCAGGTTGCTTGACAACGAATCCGGCCGGAAGTTCCCCT
GCTTCTATGTCGGGGATACCGACTACGGCCACATCGCGGATCCCTGGATGTTGGAGCAAAATCTCCTCCA
ACTCGACAGGAGCCACTTGATATCCCTTGTACTTGATCAGCTCTTTATATCTATCCACAATGTAAAAATA
TTCATCCTCATCATAGTAGCCAAAATCACCACTGTGAAGCCAACCATCGTCGTCAATGGCCTCCTTGGTG
GCCTGTGGATTATTCACGTAGCCTTTCGTGACCATGGGGCCCCAAATGCACAACTCTCCCACTTGATTTG
GGCCAAGCGCCTCTCCGGTGTTTCGATCTATAATTTTAGCGGCCATGTAGGGCGTCACTTTTCCCAATGA
ACCGGATTTAAATTCGTTGTGAAGAGTGTGGATATTAGCGGATGTGCTTTCAGTCAACCCGTAACCACAC
CGTATGCCTGGCAAATTAAGGCGTTTTACGGCGATTTCAGCTACTTCTTTTGCAAGAGGTGCCGCACCAC
AACAAAGTTCCGCCAAGGTAGAAAGATCATACTTATCAACCAACGGTGATTTAGAAAGAAAGAGGATTGT
ACTTGGGACATTGATCACACTTCGTACTTCATAGTCTTGAATCGCCTTCAAAAAAACCTCTTGGTTGAAC
CTCCGAAGCATCACGACGCGCAGCCCCACCATAAAATACCCCAAGTTAATGGAAAACCCAAAGGCGTGAA
AGAAGGGAAGATACGCCAGCACACTAACTCCGGGAATGAGTTGGGTACCAACTCTCGGGTCAGAGGCGTG
GGTCAGCCGAACACATATATTGCGGTGGGTCTGCATGACGCCCTTAGGCAACCCGGTAGTACCACTACTA
CACAGTATCGCTGCAACCTGGTCGACCGGATCGTAATGCAGTGGTTTAAAGGTCTGAAGATTGTTATCGC
TATATCTTGACATAAAATTATGCAAGGATTCACATCCGAGAAGGTTTTCCTCAGAGTCCAGAATTATGAT
TCTTTTGATATAATTTGTTCTATCCTTAACCTCCAAAACCTTTGGAAGTATCTTTCGCGTGGTGAACACA
AGTATTGGCTTACTAATTCCTGTGACCTTACACAGTTCGTCTGGTATATAGTCCTCGTTTACAGGTGCAA
CGACCATGCCTATATACCACGCACTAATAATTGGAATGAAAAATCTTTTGTTGTTTTCAGCGCATATTGA
TACAACATCATTCATTTTATAGCCACAATTCTGGAGACTCTGCCCCAATTTGACCGTCGTGTCGAAGAAT
TCCTGATAACTAAGACTTTCGTTACCCATCACGTCGAGGATCGCCTGCGGGATGTGACTATGTTTGTGAA
GCGCGTTGTAGAGCATCTCTCCAGCGGTAAAATTCCCAAGCGGGTGCTTAGGCTCGGGCCCATACACAAC
ATTCTTCTCTCTCTTCATCATTTGAGCTTGATCTGACGGTTCACTAAACCAGCTCTGCTTATATAGACCT
CCCACCGTACACGCCTACCGCCCATTTGCGTCAATGGGGCGGAGTTGTTACGACATTTTGGAAAGTCCCG
TTGATTTTGGTGCCAAAACAAACTCCCATTGACGTCAATGGGGTGGAGACTTGGAAATCCCCGTGAGTCA
AACCGCTATCCACGCCCATTGATGTACTGCCAAAACCGCATCACCATGGTAATAGCGATGACTAATACGT
AGATGTACTGCCAAGTAGGAAAGTCCCATAAGGTCATGTACTGGGCATAATGCCAGGCGGGCCATTTACC
GTCATTGACGTCAATAGGGGGCGTACTTGGCATATGATACACTTGATGTACTGCCAAGTGGGCAGTTTAC
CGTAAATACTCCACCCATTGACGTCAATGGAAAGTCCCTATTGGCGTTACTATGGGAACATACGTCATTA
TTGACGTCAATGGGCGGGGGTCGTTGGGCGGTCAGCCAGGCGGGCCATTTACCGTAAGTTATGTAACGCG
GAACTCCATATATGGGCTATGAACTAATGACCCCGTAATTGATTACTATTAATAACTACTCCGGATCCCA
GGGAGAATAAAATATCTTTATTTTCATTACATCTGTGTGTTGGTTTTTTGTGTGAATCGATAGTACTAAC
ATACGCTCTCCATCAAAACAAAACGAAACAAAACAAACTAGCAAAATAGGCTGTCCCCAGTGCAAGTGCA
GGTGCCAGAACATTTCTCTCGCATGCATGAGGGGAATTTCCGGGGACTTTCCCGGGAATTTGCGGGGGAC
TTTCCGGGAATTTCCTCCCTCGAGGATATCAAATCTGGCCTCGGCGGCCAAGCTTAGACACTAGAGGGTA
TATAATGGAAGCTCGACTTCCAGCTTGGCAATCCGGTACTGTTGGTAAAGCCACCAATGGAGAACATGGA
GAACGACGAGAACATTGTGGTGGGACCCAAGCCGTTCTACCCGATCGAGGAGGGTTCCGCTGGCACCCAG
CTGCGCAAGTACATGGAGCGCTACGCTAAGCTGGGTGCTATCGCCTTCACCAACGCCGTGACCGGTGTGG
ATTACTCCTACGCCGAGTACCTGGAGAAGTCCTGCTGCCTCGGAAAGGCCCTGCAGAACTACGGTCTGGT
CGTGGATGGCCGCATTGCCCTCTGCTCGGAGAACTGCGAGGAGTTCTTCATTCCCGTGATCGCTGGTCTG
TTCATCGGAGTCGGCGTTGCCCCAACCAACGAGATCTACACCCTGCGCGAGCTGGTCCACAGCCTGGGTA
TCAGCAAGCCGACCATCGTTTTCTCGAGCAAGAAGGGCCTCGACAAGGTTATCACCGTGCAAAAAACCGT
CACCACCATCAAGACCATCGTTATCCTGGATTCCAAGGTTGACTACCGCGGTTACCAGTGCCTCGACACC
TTCATCAAGCGTAACACCCCACCCGGCTTCCAAGCCTCCTCCTTCAAAACCGTGGAGGTTGATCGCAAGG
AGCAGGTGGCCCTGATCATGAACTCCTCCGGCTCCACCGGTCTGCCAAAGGGCGTGCAGCTGACCCACGA
GAACACCGTCACCCGCTTCTCGCATGCCCGTGATCCCATCTACGGCAACCAGGTGTCCCCAGGCACCGCC
GTCCTGACCGTCGTGCCCCTCCACCACGGCTTCGGCATGTTCACCACTCTCGGCTACTTGATCTGCGGCT
TCCGTGTGGTGATGCTGACTAAGTTCGACGAGGAGACTTTCCTCAAGACCCTGCAAGACTACAAGTGCAC
TTACGTGATCCTGGTGCCGACCCTGTTCGCCATCCTGAACAAGAGCGAGCTGTTGAACAAATACGACCTG
TCGAACCTGGTGGAGATCGCTTCCGGCGGCGCCCCACTGTCGAAGGAAGTTGGCGAGGCCGTTGCTCGCC
GCTTCAACCTGCCCGGCGTCCGTCAGGGTTACGGCCTGACCGAGACTACCTCGGCTATCATCATCACCCC
CGAGGGCGACGATAAGCCCGGCGCTTCCGGCAAGGTTGTTCCACTCTTCAAAGCCAAGGTGATCGACCTG
GACACCAAGAAGTCCCTGGGTCCCAACCGTCGCGGAGAAGTGTGCGTCAAGGGCCCCATGCTGATGAAGG
GCTACGTCAACAACCCAGAGGCCACCAAGGAGTTGATCGACGAGGAGGGCTGGCTGCACACTGGTGACAT
CGGTTACTACGACGAAGAGAAGCACTTCTTCATCGTTGACCGCCTGAAGTCCTTGATCAAGTACAAGGGC
TACCAGGTTCCCCCCGCCGAGCTCGAGAGCGTCCTGCTGCAGCACCCCTCCATTTTCGATGCCGGAGTGG
CCGGTGTCCCCGATCCCGTGGCTGGCGAGCTGCCAGGTGCCGTCGTCGTGCTGGAGTCCGGCAAGAACAT
GACCGAGAAGGAAGTGATGGATTACGTGGCCTCGCAAGTGTCCAACGCCAAGCGCCTGCGCGGCGGCGTG
CGCTTCGTGGATGAGGTGCCCAAGGGCCTCACCGGAAAGATCGACGGTCGCGCTATCCGCGAGATCCTCA
AGAAGCCCGTGGCCAAGATGTGAGCTTCTGTGCCTTCTAGTTGCCAGCCATCTGTTGTTTGCCCCTCCCC
CGTGCCTTCCTTGACCCTGGAAGGTGCCACTCCCACTGTCCTTTCCTAATAAAATGAGGAAATTGCATCG
CATTGTCTGAGTAGGTGTCATTCTATTCTGGGGGGTGGGGTGGGGCAGGACAGCAAGGGGGAGGATTGGG
AAGACAATAGCAGGCATGCTGGGGATGCGGTGGGCTCTATGGCGCTGTCAGGAGAATAAAATATCTTTAT
TTTCATTACATCTGTGTGTTGGTTTTTTGTGTGAATCGATAGTACTAACATACGCTCTCCATCAAAACAA
AACGAAACAAAACAAACTAGCAAAATAGGCTGTCCCCAGTGCAAGTGCAGGTGCCAGAACATTTCTCTCG
CTGTCAGGAGGTCTAGACTGCCGTCTAGACTTAACAGTACGTCTAGACTCGGCCGTCTAGACTTAGTACG
TCTAGACTCGGTATGTCTAGACTGACCCGTCTAGACGGATCCTCCCTCGAGGATATCAAATCTGGCCTCG
GCGGCCAAGCTTAGACACTAGAGGGTATATAATGGAAGCTCGACTTCCAGCTTGGCAATCCGGTACTGTT
GGTAAAGCCACCAATGGAAGACGCCAAAAACATAAAGAAAGGCCCGGCGCCATTCTATCCGCTGGAAGAT
GGAACCGCTGGAGAGCAACTGCATAAGGCTATGAAGAGATACGCCCTGGTTCCTGGAACAATTGCTTTTA
CAGATGCACATATCGAGGTGGACATCACTTACGCTGAGTACTTCGAAATGTCCGTTCGGTTGGCAGAAGC
TATGAAACGATATGGGCTGAATACAAATCACAGAATCGTCGTATGCAGTGAAAACTCTCTTCAATTCTTT
ATGCCGGTGTTGGGCGCGTTATTTATCGGAGTTGCAGTTGCGCCCGCGAACGACATTTATAATGAACGTG
AATTGCTCAACAGTATGGGCATTTCGCAGCCTACCGTGGTGTTCGTTTCCAAAAAGGGGTTGCAAAAAAT
TTTGAACGTGCAAAAAAAGCTCCCAATCATCCAAAAAATTATTATCATGGATTCTAAAACGGATTACCAG
GGATTTCAGTCGATGTACACGTTCGTCACATCTCATCTACCTCCCGGTTTTAATGAATACGATTTTGTGC
CAGAGTCCTTCGATAGGGACAAGACAATTGCACTGATCATGAACTCCTCTGGATCTACTGGTCTGCCTAA
AGGTGTCGCTCTGCCTCATAGAACTGCCTGCGTGAGATTCTCGCATGCCAGAGATCCTATTTTTGGCAAT
CAAATCATTCCGGATACTGCGATTTTAAGTGTTGTTCCATTCCATCACGGTTTTGGAATGTTTACTACAC
TCGGATATTTGATATGTGGATTTCGAGTCGTCTTAATGTATAGATTTGAAGAAGAGCTGTTTCTGAGGAG
CCTTCAGGATTACAAGATTCAAAGTGCGCTGCTGGTGCCAACCCTATTCTCCTTCTTCGCCAAAAGCACT
CTGATTGACAAATACGATTTATCTAATTTACACGAAATTGCTTCTGGTGGCGCTCCCCTCTCTAAGGAAG
TCGGGGAAGCGGTTGCCAAGAGGTTCCATCTGCCAGGTATCAGGCAAGGATATGGGCTCACTGAGACTAC
ATCAGCTATTCTGATTACACCCGAGGGGGATGATAAACCGGGCGCGGTCGGTAAAGTTGTTCCATTTTTT
GAAGCGAAGGTTGTGGATCTGGATACCGGGAAAACGCTGGGCGTTAATCAAAGAGGCGAACTGTGTGTGA
GAGGTCCTATGATTATGTCCGGTTATGTAAACAATCCGGAAGCGACCAACGCCTTGATTGACAAGGATGG
ATGGCTACATTCTGGAGACATAGCTTACTGGGACGAAGACGAACACTTCTTCATCGTTGACCGCCTGAAG
TCTCTGATTAAGTACAAAGGCTATCAGGTGGCTCCCGCTGAATTGGAATCCATCTTGCTCCAACACCCCA
ACATCTTCGACGCAGGTGTCGCAGGTCTTCCCGACGATGACGCCGGTGAACTTCCCGCCGCCGTTGTTGT
TTTGGAGCACGGAAAGACGATGACGGAAAAAGAGATCGTGGATTACGTCGCCAGTCAAGTAACAACCGCG
AAAAAGTTGCGCGGAGGAGTTGTGTTTGTGGACGAAGTACCGAAAGGTCTTACCGGAAAACTCGACGCAA
GAAAAATCAGAGAGATCCTCATAAAGGCCAAGAAGGGCGGAAAGATCGCCGTGTAATGAGCTTCTGTGCC
TTCTAGTTGCCAGCCATCTGTTGTTTGCCCCTCCCCCGTGCCTTCCTTGACCCTGGAAGGTGCCACTCCC
ACTGTCCTTTCCTAATAAAATGAGGAAATTGCATCGCATTGTCTGAGTAGGTGTCATTCTATTCTGGGGG
GTGGGGTGGGGCAGGACAGCAAGGGGGAGGATTGGGAAGACAATAGCAGGCATGCTGGGGATGCGGTGGG
CTCTATGGCGCTAATGGGAGAATAAAATATCTTTATTTTCATTACATCTGTGTGTTGGTTTTTTGTGTGA
ATCGATAGTACTAACATACGCTCTCCATCAAAACAAAACGAAACAAAACAAACTAGCAAAATAGGCTGTC
CCCAGTGCAAGTGCAGGTGCCAGAACATTTCTCTCGCTGAATTCGATCAAGTAAACAACTATGTAAACAA
GATGCAGATCAAGTAAACAACTATGTAAACAACTCCGTTGATCAAGTAAACAACTATGTAAACAATCCCT
CGAGGATATCAAATCTGGCCTCGGCGGCCAAGCTTAGACACTAGAGGGTATATAATGGAAGCTCGACTTC
CAGCTTGGCAATCCGGTACTGTTGGTAAAGCCACCAATGACTTCCAAGGTTTATGACCCCGAGCAACGCA
AGAGAATGATAACTGGGCCTCAGTGGTGGGCCAGATGTAAACAAATGAATGTCCTTGATAGTTTCATCAA
TTACTACGACAGTGAAAAGCATGCAGAAAACGCCGTAATTTTTTTGCATGGCAACGCAGCCTCCTCTTAT
TTGTGGCGACACGTAGTCCCGCATATAGAGCCGGTAGCTAGGTGTATTATCCCTGATCTGATCGGAATGG
GAAAGAGTGGCAAGTCAGGGAATGGATCTTATCGCCTTCTTGACCACTACAAGTATCTGACGGCTTGGTT
CGAACTCTTGAATTTGCCGAAGAAAATCATCTTCGTGGGTCACGATTGGGGAGCCTGTCTCGCGTTCCAT
TATTCCTACGAGCATCAGGACAAGATAAAGGCAATCGTTCACGCCGAGTCTGTAGTAGATGTAATCGAGT
CCTGGGACGAATGGCCAGATATTGAGGAGGATATAGCATTGATTAAAAGCGAGGAAGGGGAAAAGATGGT
GCTGGAGAACAACTTCTTTGTGGAAACAATGCTTCCTTCAAAAATCATGAGAAAACTGGAACCCGAGGAA
TTTGCCGCTTATCTCGAACCGTTTAAAGAAAAGGGAGAAGTCCGCAGGCCAACACTTTCCTGGCCAAGAG
AAATCCCGCTCGTCAAAGGCGGAAAGCCGGATGTTGTGCAAATAGTCCGAAATTACAACGCGTACCTCCG
GGCCTCTGACGATCTCCCTAAAATGTTTATAGAATCAGATCCAGGATTTTTTAGCAACGCTATCGTAGAA
GGAGCAAAGAAATTTCCAAATACCGAATTTGTCAAAGTAAAGGGACTGCATTTCAGTCAAGAGGACGCTC
CAGACGAGATGGGCAAATACATAAAGTCCTTTGTAGAGAGGGTCCTGAAGAACGAACAGTGAGCTTCTGT
GCCTTCTAGTTGCCAGCCATCTGTTGTTTGCCCCTCCCCCGTGCCTTCCTTGACCCTGGAAGGTGCCACT
CCCACTGTCCTTTCCTAATAAAATGAGGAAATTGCATCGCATTGTCTGAGTAGGTGTCATTCTATTCTGG
GGGGTGGGGTGGGGCAGGACAGCAAGGGGGAGGATTGGGAAGACAATAGCAGGCATGCTGGGGATGCGGT
GGGCTCTATGGCGCTGCTTGGAGAATAAAATATCTTTATTTTCATTACATCTGTGTGTTGGTTTTTTGTG
TGAATCGATAGTACTAACATACGCTCTCCATCAAAACAAAACGAAACAAAACAAACTAGCAAAATAGGCT
GTCCCCAGTGCAAGTGCAGGTGCCAGAACATTTCTCTCGCTGTCAGGAGTACAGAACATGTCTAAGCATG
CTGTGCCTTGCCTGGACTTGCCTGGCCTTGCCTTCCCTCGAGGATATCAAATCTGGCCTCGGCGGCCAAG
CTTAGACACTAGAGGGTATATAATGGAAGCTCGACTTCCAGCTTGGCAATCCGGTACTGTTGGTAAAGCC
ACCAATGGTGTTTACCTTGGAGGACTTCGTGGGTGACTGGAGGCAAACTGCAGGATACAATTTGGACCAG
GTCCTCGAACAGGGAGGAGTCAGCAGCCTTTTCCAAAACTTGGGCGTGTCCGTTACCCCTATTCAGAGAA
TTGTCCTTTCCGGAGAGAACGGATTGAAAATAGATATCCACGTCATAATCCCGTATGAAGGACTGTCTGG
GGACCAAATGGGTCAGATTGAAAAAATATTCAAAGTAGTTTATCCCGTTGATGATCATCACTTCAAAGTT
ATCCTTCATTATGGGACTTTGGTAATCGATGGAGTTACTCCTAATATGATAGATTACTTTGGCCGACCTT
ACGAGGGGATCGCTGTATTCGACGGCAAGAAAATCACCGTCACTGGAACCCTCTGGAACGGCAACAAGAT
TATTGACGAGCGATTGATCAATCCAGACGGATCTTTGCTTTTCCGCGTAACGATAAACGGCGTAACAGGG
TGGAGGCTCTGCGAACGAATACTCGCCTGAGCTTCTGTGCCTTCTAGTTGCCAGCCATCTGTTGTTTG
